>Addgene plasmid #108770 | pBW2287_pCAG-PV1-PYL-L1-FlpO-397C-NLS-BGHpA | depositor full sequence | sequence record 205051 | Full Sequence
CCCAAGCTTGGCGTAATCATGGTCATAGCTGTTTCCTGTGTGAAATTGTTATCCGCTCACAATTCCACAC
AACATACGAGCCGGAAGCATAAAGTGTAAAGCCTGGGGTGCCTAATGAGTGAGCTAACTCACATTAATTG
CGTTGCGCTCACTGCCCGCTTTCCAGTCGGGAAACCTGTCGTGCCAGCGGATCCGCATCTCAATTAGTCA
GCAACCATAGTCCCGCCCCTAACTCCGCCCAGTTCCGCCCATTCTCCGCCCCATGGCTGACTAATTTTTT
TTATTTATGCAGAGGCCGAGGCCGCCTCGGCCTCTGAGCTATTCCAGAAGTAGTGAGGAGGCTTTTTTGG
AGGCCTAGGCTTTTGCAAAAAGCTAACTTGTTTATTGCAGCTTATAATGGTTACAAATAAAGCAATAGCA
TCACAAATTTCACAAATAAAGCATTTTTTTCACTGCATTCTAGTTGTGGTTTGTCCAAACTCATCAATGT
ATCTTATCATGTCTGGATCCGCTGCATTAATGAATCGGCCAACGCGCGGGGAGAGGCGGTTTGCGTATTG
GGCGCTCTTCCGCTTCCTCGCTCACTGACTCGCTGCGCTCGGTCGTTCGGCTGCGGCGAGCGGTATCAGC
TCACTCAAAGGCGGTAATACGGTTATCCACAGAATCAGGGGATAACGCAGGAAAGAACATGTGAGCAAAA
GGCCAGCAAAAGGCCAGGAACCGTAAAAAGGCCGCGTTGCTGGCGTTTTTCCATAGGCTCCGCCCCCCTG
ACGAGCATCACAAAAATCGACGCTCAAGTCAGAGGTGGCGAAACCCGACAGGACTATAAAGATACCAGGC
GTTTCCCCCTGGAAGCTCCCTCGTGCGCTCTCCTGTTCCGACCCTGCCGCTTACCGGATACCTGTCCGCC
TTTCTCCCTTCGGGAAGCGTGGCGCTTTCTCATAGCTCACGCTGTAGGTATCTCAGTTCGGTGTAGGTCG
TTCGCTCCAAGCTGGGCTGTGTGCACGAACCCCCCGTTCAGCCCGACCGCTGCGCCTTATCCGGTAACTA
TCGTCTTGAGTCCAACCCGGTAAGACACGACTTATCGCCACTGGCAGCAGCCACTGGTAACAGGATTAGC
AGAGCGAGGTATGTAGGCGGTGCTACAGAGTTCTTGAAGTGGTGGCCTAACTACGGCTACACTAGAAGAA
CAGTATTTGGTATCTGCGCTCTGCTGAAGCCAGTTACCTTCGGAAAAAGAGTTGGTAGCTCTTGATCCGG
CAAACAAACCACCGCTGGTAGCGGTGGTTTTTTTGTTTGCAAGCAGCAGATTACGCGCAGAAAAAAAGGA
TCTCAAGAAGATCCTTTGATCTTTTCTACGGGGTCTGACGCTCAGTGGAACGAAAACTCACGTTAAGGGA
TTTTGGTCATGAGATTATCAAAAAGGATCTTCACCTAGATCCTTTTAAATTAAAAATGAAGTTTTAAATC
AATCTAAAGTATATATGAGTAAACTTGGTCTGACAGTTACCAATGCTTAATCAGTGAGGCACCTATCTCA
GCGATCTGTCTATTTCGTTCATCCATAGTTGCCTGACTCCCCGTCGTGTAGATAACTACGATACGGGAGG
GCTTACCATCTGGCCCCAGTGCTGCAATGATACCGCGAGACCCACGCTCACCGGCTCCAGATTTATCAGC
AATAAACCAGCCAGCCGGAAGGGCCGAGCGCAGAAGTGGTCCTGCAACTTTATCCGCCTCCATCCAGTCT
ATTAATTGTTGCCGGGAAGCTAGAGTAAGTAGTTCGCCAGTTAATAGTTTGCGCAACGTTGTTGCCATTG
CTACAGGCATCGTGGTGTCACGCTCGTCGTTTGGTATGGCTTCATTCAGCTCCGGTTCCCAACGATCAAG
GCGAGTTACATGATCCCCCATGTTGTGCAAAAAAGCGGTTAGCTCCTTCGGTCCTCCGATCGTTGTCAGA
AGTAAGTTGGCCGCAGTGTTATCACTCATGGTTATGGCAGCACTGCATAATTCTCTTACTGTCATGCCAT
CCGTAAGATGCTTTTCTGTGACTGGTGAGTACTCAACCAAGTCATTCTGAGAATAGTGTATGCGGCGACC
GAGTTGCTCTTGCCCGGCGTCAATACGGGATAATACCGCGCCACATAGCAGAACTTTAAAAGTGCTCATC
ATTGGAAAACGTTCTTCGGGGCGAAAACTCTCAAGGATCTTACCGCTGTTGAGATCCAGTTCGATGTAAC
CCACTCGTGCACCCAACTGATCTTCAGCATCTTTTACTTTCACCAGCGTTTCTGGGTGAGCAAAAACAGG
AAGGCAAAATGCCGCAAAAAAGGGAATAAGGGCGACACGGAAATGTTGAATACTCATACTCTTCCTTTTT
CAATATTATTGAAGCATTTATCAGGGTTATTGTCTCATGAGCGGATACATATTTGAATGTATTTAGAAAA
ATAAACAAATAGGGGTTCCGCGCACATTTCCCCGAAAAGTGCCACCTGGGTCGACATTGATTATTGACTA
GTTATTAATAGTAATCAATTACGGGGTCATTAGTTCATAGCCCATATATGGAGTTCCGCGTTACATAACT
TACGGTAAATGGCCCGCCTGGCTGACCGCCCAACGACCCCCGCCCATTGACGTCAATAATGACGTATGTT
CCCATAGTAACGCCAATAGGGACTTTCCATTGACGTCAATGGGTGGAGTATTTACGGTAAACTGCCCACT
TGGCAGTACATCAAGTGTATCATATGCCAAGTACGCCCCCTATTGACGTCAATGACGGTAAATGGCCCGC
CTGGCATTATGCCCAGTACATGACCTTATGGGACTTTCCTACTTGGCAGTACATCTACGTATTAGTCATC
GCTATTACCATGGTCGAGGTGAGCCCCACGTTCTGCTTCACTCTCCCCATCTCCCCCCCCTCCCCACCCC
CAATTTTGTATTTATTTATTTTTTAATTATTTTGTGCAGCGATGGGGGCGGGGGGGGGGGGGGCGCGCGC
CAGGCGGGGCGGGGCGGGGCGAGGGGCGGGGCGGGGCGAGGCGGAAAGGTGCGGCGGCAGCCAATCAGAG
CGGCGCGCTCCGAAAGTTTCCTTTTATGGCGAGGCGGCGGCGGCGGCGGCCCTATAAAAAGCGAAGCGCG
CGGCGGGCGGGAGTCGCTGCGTTGCCTTCGCCCCGTGCCCCGCTCCGCGCCGCCTCGCGCCGCCCGCCCC
GGCTCTGACTGACCGCGTTACTCCCACAGGTGAGCGGGCGGGACGGCCCTTCTCCTCCGGGCTGTAATTA
GCGCTTGGTTTAATGACGGCTCGTTTCTTTTCTGTGGCTGCGTGAAAGCCTTAAAGGGCTCCGGGAGGGC
CCTTTGTGCGGGGGGGAGCGGCTCGGGGGGTGCGTGCGTGTGTGTGTGCGTGGGGAGCGCCGCGTGCGGC
TCCGCGCTGCCCGGCGGCTGTGAGCGCTGCGGGCGCGGCGCGGGGCTTTGTGCGCTCCGCAGTGTGCGCG
AGGGGAGCGCGGCCGGGGGCGGTGCCCCGCGGTGCGGGGGGGGCTGCGAGGGGAACAAAGGCTGCGTGCG
GGGTGTGTGCGTGGGGGGGTGAGCAGGGGGTGTGGGCGCGGCGGTCGGGCTGTAACCCCCCCCTGCACCC
CCCTCCCCGAGTTGCTGAGCACGGCCCGGCTTCGGGTGCGGGGCTCCGTACGGGGCGTGGCGCGGGGCTC
GCCGTGCCGGGCGGGGGGTGGCGGCAGGTGGGGGTGCCGGGCGGGGCGGGGCCGCCTCGGGCCGGGGAGG
GCTCGGGGGAGGGGCGCGGCGGCCCCCGGAGCGCCGGCGGCTGTCGAGGCGCGGCGAGCCGCAGCCATTG
CCTTTTATGGTAATCGTGCGAGAGGGCGCAGGGACTTCCTTTGTCCCAAATCTGTGCGGAGCCGAAATCT
GGGAGGCGCCGCCGCACCCCCTCTAGCGGGCGCGGGGCGAAGCGGTGCGGCGCCGGCAGGAAGGAAATGG
GCGGGGAGGGCCTTCGTGCGTCGCCGCGCCGCCGTCCCCTTCTCCCTCTCCAGCCTCGGGGCTGTCCGCG
GGGGGACGGCTGCCTTCGGGGGGGACGGGGCAGGGCGGGGTTCGGCTTCTGGCGTGTGACCGGCGGCTCT
AGAGCCTCTGCTAACCATGTTCATGCCTTCTTCTTTTTCCTACAGCTCCTGGGCAACGTGCTGGTTATTG
TGCTGTCTCATCATTTTGGCAAAGAATTGATTAATTCGAGCGAAGGCGCGCCCATTACTCGCATCCATTC
TCAGGCTGTCTCGTCTCGTCTCGCACGCGTGCCGCCACCATGGCGCCAACTCAAGACGAGTTCACCCAAC
TCTCCCAATCAATCGCCGAGTTCCACACGTACCAACTCGGTAACGGCCGTTGCTCATCTCTCCTAGCTCA
GCGAATCCACGCGCCGCCGGAAACAGTATGGTCCGTGGTGAGACGTTTCGATAGGCCACAGATTTACAAA
CACTTCATCAAAAGCTGTAACGTGAGTGAAGATTTCGAGATGCGAGTGGGATGCACGCGCGACGTGAACG
TGATAAGTGGATTACCGGCGAATACGTCTCGAGAGAGATTAGATCTGTTGGACGATGATCGGAGAGTGAC
TGGGTTTAGTATAACCGGTGGTGAACATAGGCTGAGGAATTATAAATCGGTTACGACGGTTCATAGATTT
GAGAAAGAAGAAGAAGAAGAAAGGATCTGGACCGTTGTTTTGGAATCTTATGTTGTTGATGTACCGGAAG
GTAATTCGGAGGAAGATACGAGATTGTTTGCTGATACGGTTATTAGATTGAATCTTCAGAAACTTGCTTC
GATCACTGAAGCTATGAACTACCCATACGATGTTCCAGATTACGCTTCCGGAGGGTCTGGCTCCGGATCA
AGTGGTGGCAGCGGTACCAGCATCAGATACCCCGCCTGGAACGGCATCATCAGCCAGGAGGTGCTGGACT
ACCTGAGCAGCTACATCAACAGGCGGATCCCCAAGAAAAAGCGGAAGGTGTGAGAATTCCTGTGCCTTCT
AGTTGCCAGCCATCTGTTGTTTGCCCCTCCCCCGTGCCTTCCTTGACCCTGGAAGGTGCCACTCCCACTG
TCCTTTCCTAATAAAATGAGGAAATTGCATCGCATTGTCTGAGTAGGTGTCATTCTATTCTGGGGGGTGG
GGTGGGGCAGGACAGCAAGGGGGAGGATTGGGAAGACAATAGCAGGCATGCTGGGGATGCGGTGGGCTCT
ATGGCTTCTGAGGCGGAAAGAACCAGCTGGGGCTCTAGGGGGTATCCCCACGCGCCCTGTAGCGTGTACC
GCTGGGAGTTCGTAGACGGAAACAAACGCAGAATCCAAGCGCGGCCGCCCAGGATACATAGATTACCACA
ACTCCGAGCCCTTCCACCGCTAGCGCACTCCTCAGGTGCAGGCTGCCTATCAGAAGGTGGTGGCTGGTGT
GGCCAATGCCCTGGCTCACAAATACCACTGAGATCTTTTTCCCTCTGCCAAAAATTATGGGGACATCATG
AAGCCCCTTGAGCATCTGACTTCTGGCTAATAAAGGAAATTTATTTTCATTGCAATAGTGTGTTGGAATT
TTTTGTGTCTCTCACTCGGAAGGACATATGGGAGGGCAAATCATTTAAAACATCAGAATGAGTATTTGGT
TTAGAGTTTGGCAACATATGCCCATATGCTGGCTGCCATGAACAAAGGTTGGCTATAAAGAGGTCATCAG
TATATGAAACAGCCCCCTGCTGTCCATTCCTTATTCCATAGAAAAGCCTTGACTTGAGGTTAGATTTTTT
TTATATTTTGTTTTGTGTTATTTTTTTCTTTAACATCCCTAAAATTTTCCTTACATGTTTTACTAGCCAG
ATTTTTCCTCCTCTCCTGACTACTCCCAGTCATAGCTGTCCCTCTTCTCTTATGGAGATCCCTCGACCTG
CAG
Features (pLannotate 1.2.2; 21 found; start..end, strand, type, name):
     46..62      -  protein_bind   lac operator: The lac repressor binds to the lac operator to inhibit transcription in E. coli. This inhibition can be relieved by adding lactose or isopropyl-β-D-thiogalactopyranoside (IPTG). lac repressor encoded by lacI
     70..100     -  promoter       lac promoter: promoter for the E. coli lac operon
    115..136     -  protein_bind   CAP binding site: CAP binding activates transcription in the presence of cAMP. E. coli catabolite activator protein
    149..188     -  CDS            lacI (fragment): lac repressor; lacI; The lac repressor binds to the lac operator to inhibit transcription in E. coli. This inhibition can be relieved by adding lactose or isopropyl-β-D-thiogalactopyranoside (IPTG).
    195..217     +  promoter       SV40 promoter (fragment): SV40 enhancer and early promoter
    221..355     +  rep_origin     SV40 ori: SV40 origin of replication
    375..509     +  polyA_signal   SV40 poly(A) signal: SV40 polyadenylation signal
    511..565     -  CDS            lacI (fragment): lac repressor; lacI; The lac repressor binds to the lac operator to inhibit transcription in E. coli. This inhibition can be relieved by adding lactose or isopropyl-β-D-thiogalactopyranoside (IPTG).
    748..1336    -  rep_origin     ori: high-copy-number ColE1/pMB1/pBR322/pUC origin of replication
   1507..2367    -  CDS            AmpR: β-lactamase; bla; confers resistance to ampicillin, carbenicillin, and related antibiotics
   2368..2472    -  promoter       AmpR promoter: bla
   2503..2882    +  enhancer       CMV enhancer: human cytomegalovirus immediate early enhancer
   2884..3159    +  promoter       chicken β-actin promoter: No description available
   3160..4175    +  intron         chimeric intron: chimera between introns from chicken β-actin and rabbit β-globin
   4319..4849    +  CDS            PYL1 (fragment): PYL1_ARATH - Also known as RCAR12. Experimental evidence at protein level: Swiss-Prot protein existence level 1. Receptor for abscisic acid (ABA) required for ABA-mediated responses such as stomatal closure and germination inhibition. Inhibits the activity of group-A protein phosphatases type 2C (PP2Cs) when activated by ABA (PubMed:19407143, PubMed:19855379, PubMed:19893533, PubMed:19898420, PubMed:23844015, PubMed:21658606). Can be activated by both (-)-ABA and (+)-ABA (PubMed:23844015). From Arabidopsis thaliana (Mouse-ear cress).
   4850..4877    +  CDS            3xHA (fragment): three tandem HA epitope tags
   4918..4999    +  CDS            FLPo (fragment): nuclear-targeted site-specific recombinase FLPo is a mouse codon-optimized fusion between the SV40 nuclear localization signal and a thermostable version of the Saccharomyces cerevisiae site-specific recombinase FLP. Recombination occurs at FRT sequences.
   5030..5254    +  polyA_signal   bGH poly(A) signal: bovine growth hormone polyadenylation signal
   5258..5279    +  promoter       SV40 promoter (fragment): SV40 enhancer and early promoter
   5417..5488    +  CDS            HBB (fragment): HBB_PONPY - Experimental evidence at transcript level: Swiss-Prot protein existence level 2. Involved in oxygen transport from the lung to the various peripheral tissues. From Pongo pygmaeus (Bornean orangutan).
   5559..5614    +  polyA_signal   β-globin poly(A) signal: rabbit β-globin polyadenylation signal (Gil and Proudfoot, 1987)
