[The description below was written by a language model from this plasmid's Addgene catalogue record and pLannotate feature annotations shown in this document.]
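Description:
pBW2287_pCAG-PV1-PYL-L1-FlpO-397C-NLS-BGHpA is a 5,953 nt mammalian expression plasmid built on the pCAGGS backbone. It encodes one half of a chemically inducible split Flp recombinase. It is propagated in E. coli as a high-copy plasmid through a ColE1/pUC-type origin and selected with ampicillin via the β-lactamase gene. The backbone also carries remnants of the lac promoter/operator region, an SV40 origin with an SV40 poly(A) signal, and the residual β-globin sequence and rabbit β-globin poly(A) signal typical of pCAGGS, located downstream of the insert.

Expression is driven by the CAG promoter, annotated here as the CMV immediate-early enhancer, the chicken β-actin promoter and a chimeric β-actin/β-globin intron, which gives strong constitutive transcription in many mammalian cell types. The open reading frame, cloned between KpnI and EcoRI, begins with a fragment of the Arabidopsis abscisic acid receptor PYL1. A linker region follows (L1 in the name; part of it is annotated as a short HA-tag-like fragment), then a small C-terminal piece of codon-optimized FlpO running from residue 397 to the end of the protein, and finally a C-terminal nuclear localization signal. A bovine growth hormone poly(A) signal terminates the transcript.

PYL serves as a chemically induced dimerization domain, so this short Flp fragment should be inactive alone. It is presumably meant to be co-expressed with a complementary N-terminal Flp fragment fused to a partner dimerization domain. That partner is not described in the record; for PYL it is classically ABI, with abscisic acid as the inducer. Dimerization would reconstitute recombinase activity at FRT sites, giving small-molecule control of recombination in synthetic biology and genetic circuit applications. The meaning of "PV1" in the name is not stated in the record.
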