Addgene plasmid #108770: pBW2287_pCAG-PV1-PYL-L1-FlpO-397C-NLS-BGHpA
Purpose: Expresses aa397 to C-terminus of Flp recombinase fused to PYL CID
Depositing lab: Wilson Wong. Depositing organization: Boston University Main Campus. Publication: High-performance chemical- and light-inducible recombinases in mammalian cells and mice. Weinberg BH, Cho JH, Agarwal Y, Pham NTH, Caraballo LD, Walkosz M, Ortega C, Trexler M, Tague N, Law B, Benman WKJ, Letendre J, Beal J, Wong WW. Nat Commun. 2019 Oct 24;10(1):4845. doi: 10.1038/s41467-019-12800-7. PubMed 31649244.
Backbone
  Vector backbone: pCAGGS
  Vector type: Mammalian Expression, Cre/Lox, Synthetic Biology
Growth in bacteria
  Bacterial resistance: Ampicillin, 100 μg/mL
  Growth temperature: 37°C
  Growth strain: NEB Stable
  Copy number: High Copy
Gene/Insert
  Gene/Insert name: Flp recombinase fragment aa397 to C-terminus
  Species: Synthetic
  Promoter: pCAG
  Tag / fusion protein: PYL (N terminal on insert); NLS (C terminal on insert)
  Cloning method: Restriction Enzyme; 5′ cloning site KpnI (not destroyed); 3′ cloning site EcoRI (not destroyed)
Terms and licenses: Academic/Nonprofit Terms; Industry Terms: Not Available to Industry
Depositor comments: Please visit https://www.biorxiv.org/content/10.1101/747121v1 for bioRxiv preprint.
How to cite: pBW2287_pCAG-PV1-PYL-L1-FlpO-397C-NLS-BGHpA was a gift from Wilson Wong (Addgene plasmid # 108770 ; http://n2t.net/addgene:108770 ; RRID:Addgene_108770)
