>Addgene plasmid #108770 | pBW2287_pCAG-PV1-PYL-L1-FlpO-397C-NLS-BGHpA | addgene partial sequence | sequence record 217205 | Addgene Partial NGS Result
TGCACCCCCCTCCCCGAGTTGCTGAGCACGGCCCGGCTTCGGGTGCGGGGCTCCGTACGGGGCGTGGCGC
GGGGCTCGCCGTGCCGGGCGGGGGGTGGCGGCAGGTGGGGGTGCCGGGCGGGGCGGGGCCGCCTCGGGCC
GGGGAGGGCTCGGGGGAGGGGCGCGGCGGCCCCCGGAGCGCCGGCGGCTGTCGAGGCGCGGCGAGCCGCA
GCCATTGCCTTTTATGGTAATCGTGCGAGAGGGCGCAGGGACTTCCTTTGTCCCAAATCTGTGCGGAGCC
GAAATCTGGGAGGCGCCGCCGCACCCCCTCTAGCGGGCGCGGGGCGAAGCGGTGCGGCGCCGGCAGGAAG
GAAATGGGCGGGGAGGGCCTTCGTGCGTCGCCGCGCCGCCGTCCCCTTCTCCCTCTCCAGCCTCGGGGCT
GTCCGCGGGGGGACGGCTGCCTTCGGGGGGGACGGGGCAGGGCGGGGTTCGGCTTCTGGCGTGTGACCGG
CGGCTCTAGAGCCTCTGCTAACCATGTTCATGCCTTCTTCTTTTTCCTACAGCTCCTGGGCAACGTGCTG
GTTATTGTGCTGTCTCATCATTTTGGCAAAGAATTGATTAATTCGAGCGAAGGCGCGCCCATTACTCGCA
TCCATTCTCAGGCTGTCTCGTCTCGTCTCGCACGCGTGCCGCCACCATGGCGCCAACTCAAGACGAGTTC
ACCCAACTCTCCCAATCAATCGCCGAGTTCCACACGTACCAACTCGGTAACGGCCGTTGCTCATCTCTCC
TAGCTCAGCGAATCCACGCGCCGCCGGAAACAGTATGGTCCGTGGTGAGACGTTTCGATAGGCCACAGAT
TTACAAACACTTCATCAAAAGCTGTAACGTGAGTGAAGATTTCGAGATGCGAGTGGGATGCACGCGCGAC
GTGAACGTGATAAGTGGATTACCGGCGAATACGTCTCGAGAGAGATTAGATCTGTTGGACGATGATCGGA
GAGTGACTGGGTTTAGTATAACCGGTGGTGAACATAGGCTGAGGAATTATAAATCGGTTACGACGGTTCA
TAGATTTGAGAAAGAAGAAGAAGAAGAAAGGATCTGGACCGTTGTTTTGGAATCTTATGTTGTTGATGTA
CCGGAAGGTAATTCGGAGGAAGATACGAGATTGTTTGCTGATACGGTTATTAGATTGAATCTTCAGAAAC
TTGCTTCGATCACTGAAGCTATGAACTACCCATACGATGTTCCAGATTACGCTTCCGGAGGGTCTGGCTC
CGGATCAAGTGGTGGCAGCGGTACCAGCATCAGATACCCCGCCTGGAACGGCATCATCAGCCAGGAGGTG
CTGGACTACCTGAGCAGCTACATCAACAGGCGGATCCCCAAGAAAAAGCGGAAGGTGTGAGAATTCCTGT
GCCTTCTAGTTGCCAGCCATCTGTTGTTTGCCCCTCCCCCGTGCCTTCCTTGACCCTGGAAGGTGCCACT
CCCACTGTCCTTTCCTAATAAAATGAGGAAATTGCATCGCATTGTCTGAGTAGGTGTCATTCTATTCTGG
GGGGTGGGGTGGGGCAGGACAGCAAGGGGGAGGATTGGGAAGACAATAGCAGGCATGCTGGGGATGCGGT
GGGCTCTATGGCTTCTGAGGCGGAAAGAACCAGCTGGGGCTCTAGGGGGTATCCCCACGCGCCCTGTAGC
GTGTACCGCTGGGAGTTCGTAGACGGAAACAAACGCAGAATCCAAGCGCGGCCGCCCAGGATACATAGAT
TACCACAACTCCGAGCCCTTCCACCGCTAGCGCACTCCTCAGGTGCAGGCTGCCTATCAGAAGGTGGTGG
CTGGTGTGGCCAATGCCCTGGCTCACAAATACCACTGAGATCTTTTTCCCTCTGCCAAAAATTATGGGGA
CATCATGAAGCCCCTTGAGCATCTGACTTCTGGCTAATAAAGGAAATTTATTTTCATTGCAATAGTGTGT
TGGAATTTTTTGTGTCTCTCACTCGGAAGGACATATGGGAGGGCAAATCATTTAAAACATCAGAATGAGT
ATTTGGTTTAGAGTTTGGCAACATATGCCCATATGCTGGCTGCCATGAACAAAGGTTGGCTATAAAGAGG
TCATCAGTATATGAAACAGCCCCCTGCTGTCCATTCCTTATTCCATAGAAAAGCCTTGACTTGAGGTTAG
ATTTTTTTTATATTTTGTTTTGTGTTATTTTTTTCTTTAACATCCCTAAAATTTTTCTTACATGTTTTAC
TAGCCAGATTTTTCCTCCTCTCCTGACTACTCCCAGTCATAGCTGTCCCTCTTCTCTTATGGAGATCCCT
CGACCTGCAGCCCAAGCTTGGCGTAATCATGGTCATAGCTGTTTCCTGTGTGAAATTGTTATCCGCTCAC
AATTCCACACAACATACGAGCCGGAAGCATAAAGTGTAAAGCCTGGGGTGCCTAATGAGTGAGCTAACTC
ACATTAATTGCGTTGCGCTCACTGCCCGCTTTCCAGTCGGGAAACCTGTCGTGCCAGCGGATCCGCATCT
CAATTAGTCAGCAACCATAGTCCCGCCCCTAACTCCGCCCAGTTCCGCCCATTCTCCGCCCCATGGCTGA
CTAATTTTTTTTATTTATGCAGAGGCCGAGGCCGCCTCGGCCTCTGAGCTATTCCAGAAGTAGTGAGGAG
GCTTTTTTGGAGGCCTAGGCTTTTGCAAAAAGCTAACTTGTTTATTGCAGCTTATAATGGTTACAAATAA
AGCAATAGCATCACAAATTTCACAAATAAAGCATTTTTTTCACTGCATTCTAGTTGTGGTTTGTCCAAAC
TCATCAATGTATCTTATCATGTCTGGATCCGCTGCATTAATGAATCGGCCAACGCGCGGGGAGAGGCGGT
TTGCGTATTGGGCGCTCTTCCGCTTCCTCGCTCACTGACTCGCTGCGCTCGGTCGTTCGGCTGCGGCGAG
CGGTATCAGCTCACTCAAAGGCGGTAATACGGTTATCCACAGAATCAGGGGATAACGCAGGAAAGAACAT
GTGAGCAAAAGGCCAGCAAAAGGCCAGGAACCGTAAAAAGGCCGCGTTGCTGGCGTTTTTCCATAGGCTC
CGCCCCCCTGACGAGCATCACAAAAATCGACGCTCAAGTCAGAGGTGGCGAAACCCGACAGGACTATAAA
GATACCAGGCGTTTCCCCCTGGAAGCTCCCTCGTGCGCTCTCCTGTTCCGACCCTGCCGCTTACCGGATA
CCTGTCCGCCTTTCTCCCTTCGGGAAGCGTGGCGCTTTCTCATAGCTCACGCTGTAGGTATCTCAGTTCG
GTGTAGGTCGTTCGCTCCAAGCTGGGCTGTGTGCACGAACCCCCCGTTCAGCCCGACCGCTGCGCCTTAT
CCGGTAACTATCGTCTTGAGTCCAACCCGGTAAGACACGACTTATCGCCACTGGCAGCAGCCACTGGTAA
CAGGATTAGCAGAGCGAGGTATGTAGGCGGTGCTACAGAGTTCTTGAAGTGGTGGCCTAACTACGGCTAC
ACTAGAAGAACAGTATTTGGTATCTGCGCTCTGCTGAAGCCAGTTACCTTCGGAAAAAGAGTTGGTAGCT
CTTGATCCGGCAAACAAACCACCGCTGGTAGCGGTGGTTTTTTTGTTTGCAAGCAGCAGATTACGCGCAG
AAAAAAAGGATCTCAAGAAGATCCTTTGATCTTTTCTACGGGGTCTGACGCTCAGTGGAACGAAAACTCA
CGTTAAGGGATTTTGGTCATGAGATTATCAAAAAGGATCTTCACCTAGATCCTTTTAAATTAAAAATGAA
GTTTTAAATCAATCTAAAGTATATATGAGTAAACTTGGTCTGACAGTTACCAATGCTTAATCAGTGAGGC
ACCTATCTCAGCGATCTGTCTATTTCGTTCATCCATAGTTGCCTGACTCCCCGTCGTGTAGATAACTACG
ATACGGGAGGGCTTACCATCTGGCCCCAGTGCTGCAATGATACCGCGAGACCCACGCTCACCGGCTCCAG
ATTTATCAGCAATAAACCAGCCAGCCGGAAGGGCCGAGCGCAGAAGTGGTCCTGCAACTTTATCCGCCTC
CATCCAGTCTATTAATTGTTGCCGGGAAGCTAGAGTAAGTAGTTCGCCAGTTAATAGTTTGCGCAACGTT
GTTGCCATTGCTACAGGCATCGTGGTGTCACGCTCGTCGTTTGGTATGGCTTCATTCAGCTCCGGTTCCC
AACGATCAAGGCGAGTTACATGATCCCCCATGTTGTGCAAAAAAGCGGTTAGCTCCTTCGGTCCTCCGAT
CGTTGTCAGAAGTAAGTTGGCCGCAGTGTTATCACTCATGGTTATGGCAGCACTGCATAATTCTCTTACT
GTCATGCCATCCGTAAGATGCTTTTCTGTGACTGGTGAGTACTCAACCAAGTCATTCTGAGAATAGTGTA
TGCGGCGACCGAGTTGCTCTTGCCCGGCGTCAATACGGGATAATACCGCGCCACATAGCAGAACTTTAAA
AGTGCTCATCATTGGAAAACGTTCTTCGGGGCGAAAACTCTCAAGGATCTTACCGCTGTTGAGATCCAGT
TCGATGTAACCCACTCGTGCACCCAACTGATCTTCAGCATCTTTTACTTTCACCAGCGTTTCTGGGTGAG
CAAAAACAGGAAGGCAAAATGCCGCAAAAAAGGGAATAAGGGCGACACGGAAATGTTGAATACTCATACT
CTTCCTTTTTCAATATTATTGAAGCATTTATCAGGGTTATTGTCTCATGAGCGGATACATATTTGAATGT
ATTTAGAAAAATAAACAAATAGGGGTTCCGCGCACATTTCCCCGAAAAGTGCCACCTGGGTCGACATTGA
TTATTGACTAGTTATTAATAGTAATCAATTACGGGGTCATTAGTTCATAGCCCATATATGGAGTTCCGCG
TTACATAACTTACGGTAAATGGCCCGCCTGGCTGACCGCCCAACGACCCCCGCCCATTGACGTCAATAAT
GACGTATGTTCCCATAGTAACGCCAATAGGGACTTTCCATTGACGTCAATGGGTGGAGTATTTACGGTAA
ACTGCCCACTTGGCAGTACATCAAGTGTATCATATGCCAAGTACGCCCCCTATTGACGTCAATGACGGTA
AATGGCCCGCCTGGCATTATGCCCAGTACATGACCTTATGGGACTTTCCTACTTGGCAGTACATCTACGT
ATTAGTCATCGCTATTACCATGGTCGAGGTGAGCCCCACGTTCTGCTTCACTCTCCCCATCTCCCCCCCC
TCCCCACCCCCAATTTTGTATTTATTTATTTTTTAATTATTTTGTGCAGCGATGGGGGCGGGGGGGGGGG
G
